Addgene plasmid #165992: pET11b-HA2
Purpose: Influenza HA ministem with removable HisTag
Depositing lab: Vesa Hytönen. Depositing organization: Tampere University, BioMediTech. Publication: Modular vaccine platform based on the norovirus-like particle. Lampinen V, Heinimaki S, Laitinen OH, Pesu M, Hankaniemi MM, Blazevic V, Hytonen VP. J Nanobiotechnology. 2021 Jan 19;19(1):25. doi: 10.1186/s12951-021-00772-0. PubMed 33468139.
Backbone
  Vector backbone: pET-11b
  Backbone size w/o insert (bp): 5676
  Total vector size (bp): 6171
  Vector type: Bacterial Expression
Growth in bacteria
  Bacterial resistance: Ampicillin, 100 μg/mL
  Growth temperature: 37°C
  Growth strain: DH5alpha
  Copy number: High Copy
Gene/Insert
  Gene/Insert name: HA2 (alt names: H1F; Influenza hemagglutinin ministem)
  Species: Synthetic
  Insert size (bp): 579
  Promoter: T7
  Tag / fusion protein: HisTag (N terminal on insert); Foldon (C terminal on insert)
  Cloning method: Restriction Enzyme; 5′ cloning site XbaI (not destroyed); 3′ cloning site BlpI (not destroyed)
  Sequencing primers: 5′ none; 3′ none
Resource information
  A portion of this plasmid was derived from a plasmid made by: The gene was syntesized and cloned by Genscript.
Terms and licenses: Academic/Nonprofit Terms; Industry Terms: Not Available to Industry
Depositor comments: Original publication: Mallajosyula VV, Citron M, Ferrara F, Lu X, Callahan C, Heidecker GJ, Sarma SP, Flynn JA, Temperton NJ, Liang X, Varadarajan R. Influenza hemagglutinin stem-fragment immunogen elicits broadly neutralizing antibodies and confers heterologous protection. Proc Natl Acad Sci U S A. 2014 Jun 24;111(25):E2514-23. doi: 10.1073/pnas.1402766111. Epub 2014 Jun 9. PMID: 24927560; PMCID: PMC4078824.
How to cite: pET11b-HA2 was a gift from Vesa Hytönen (Addgene plasmid # 165992 ; http://n2t.net/addgene:165992 ; RRID:Addgene_165992)
