[The description below was written by a language model from this plasmid's Addgene catalogue record and pLannotate feature annotations shown in this document.]
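Description:
pET11b-HA2 is a bacterial expression plasmid built on the pET-11b backbone for producing a synthetic influenza hemagglutinin "ministem" immunogen (also called H1F) in E. coli. It replicates from a ColE1/pBR322-type origin and retains the rop gene and bom region of pBR322. The catalogue lists it as high copy, although rop normally moderates copy number. Selection is by ampicillin through the β-lactamase gene. The several tetracycline-resistance fragments in the feature table are non-functional remnants of the pBR322 tet gene, interrupted by the expression cassette and the lacI gene.

The insert of roughly 580 bp was synthesized commercially and cloned between XbaI and BlpI sites. It sits downstream of a T7 promoter with an adjacent lac operator and the T7 gene 10 ribosome binding site, and is followed by the T7 terminator. The plasmid-borne lacI keeps the promoter repressed until IPTG is added, so expression needs a host that supplies T7 RNA polymerase. The annotated coding region consists of hemagglutinin-derived fragments matching H1-type HA entries, joined into a stem-only design. At its C terminus is a short piece of phage T4 fibritin (wac), the foldon domain that drives trimerization and so mimics the native trimeric arrangement of the HA stem. The record describes an N-terminal His tag that can be removed after purification. The tag and its cleavage site are not annotated separately in the feature table, and the removal mechanism is not stated.

According to the record, the ministem design comes from earlier work on stem-fragment immunogens that elicit broadly neutralizing antibodies. This construct was used in the development of a modular vaccine platform based on norovirus-like particles.
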