Features (pLannotate 1.2.2; 20 found; start..end, strand, type, name):
     10..38      +  promoter       tet promoter: E. coli promoter for tetracycline efflux protein gene
     86..190     +  CDS            TcR (fragment): tetracycline efflux protein; tet; confers resistance to tetracycline
    213..260     -  terminator     T7 terminator: transcription terminator for bacteriophage T7 RNA polymerase
    279..359     -  CDS            wac (fragment): WAC_BPT4 - Experimental evidence at protein level: Swiss-Prot protein existence level 1. Chaperone involved in tail fiber assembly and retraction. Acts as a chaperone helping to attach the long tail fibers to the virus during the assembly process. During phage assembly, twelve fibritin molecules attach to the phage neck via gp13: six molecules forming the collar and six molecules forming the whiskers. From Enterobacteria phage T4 (Bacteriophage T4).
    375..722     -  CDS            HA (fragment): HEMA_I34A1 - Experimental evidence at protein level: Swiss-Prot protein existence level 1. Binds to sialic acid-containing receptors on the cell surface, bringing about the attachment of the virus particle to the cell. This attachment induces virion internalization either through clathrin-dependent endocytosis or through clathrin- and caveolin- independent pathway. Plays a major role in the determination of host range restriction and virulence. Class I viral fusion protein. Responsible for penetration of the virus into the cell cytoplasm by mediating the fusion of the membrane of the endocytos
    723..794     -  CDS            HA (fragment): HEMA_I82A2 - Experimental evidence at transcript level: Swiss-Prot protein existence level 2. Binds to sialic acid-containing receptors on the cell surface, bringing about the attachment of the virus particle to the cell. This attachment induces virion internalization of about two third of the virus particles through clathrin-dependent endocytosis and about one third through a clathrin- and caveolin-independent pathway. Plays a major role in the determination of host range restriction and virulence. Class I viral fusion protein. Responsible for penetration of the virus into the cell cytoplasm
    862..884     -  RBS            RBS: efficient ribosome binding site from bacteriophage T7 gene 10 (Olins and Rangwala, 1989)
    899..923     -  protein_bind   lac operator: The lac repressor binds to the lac operator to inhibit transcription in E. coli. This inhibition can be relieved by adding lactose or isopropyl-β-D-thiogalactopyranoside (IPTG). lac repressor encoded by lacI
    924..942     -  promoter       T7 promoter: promoter for bacteriophage T7 RNA polymerase
    964..1243    +  CDS            TcR (fragment): tetracycline efflux protein; tet; confers resistance to tetracycline
   1251..1328    +  promoter       lacI promoter: lacI
   1329..2411    +  CDS            lacI: lac repressor; lacI; The lac repressor binds to the lac operator to inhibit transcription in E. coli. This inhibition can be relieved by adding lactose or isopropyl-β-D-thiogalactopyranoside (IPTG).
   2424..2445    +  protein_bind   CAP binding site: CAP binding activates transcription in the presence of cAMP. E. coli catabolite activator protein
   2460..3084    +  CDS            TcR (fragment): tetracycline efflux protein; tet; confers resistance to tetracycline
   3326..3706    -  CDS            YPB1_ECOLX: Protein predicted: Swiss-Prot protein existence level 4. From Escherichia coli.
   3723..3914    +  CDS            rop: Rop protein, which maintains plasmids at low copy number; rop
   4016..4155    +  misc_feature   bom: basis of mobility region from pBR322
   4341..4929    -  rep_origin     ori: high-copy-number ColE1/pMB1/pBR322/pUC origin of replication
   5100..5960    -  CDS            AmpR: β-lactamase; bla; confers resistance to ampicillin, carbenicillin, and related antibiotics
   5961..6065    -  promoter       AmpR promoter: bla
>Addgene plasmid #165992 | pET11b-HA2 | addgene full sequence | sequence record 328141 | Addgene NGS Result
TTCTCATGTTTGACAGCTTATCATCGATAAGCTTTAATGCGGTAGTTTATCACAGTTAAATTGCTAACGC
AGTCAGGCACCGTGTATGAAATCTAACAATGCGCTCATCGTCATCCTCGGCACCGTCACCCTGGATGCTG
TAGGCATAGGCTTGGTTATGCCGGTACTGCCGGGCCTCTTGCGGGATATCCGGATATAGTTCCTCCTTTC
AGCAAAAAACCCCTCAAGACCCGTTTAGAGGCCCCAAGGGGTTATGCTAGTTATTGCTCAGCTTATTACA
GAAAGGTGGACAGCAGAACCCATTCACCATCTTTACGCACATACGCTTGACCATCACGCGGCGCTTCCGG
GATGTAACCGCCACCGGTACCCTGGCTATCATGCGCGTCCAGGGTACGTTCGTTCTCCAGCAGAACCAGC
AGTTCCGCGTTGTAGGTCCAGATGTCCAGAAAACCATCGTCCACTTTCTTGTTCAGGTTTTCCATACGTT
TCTCATCCTTGTTGAATTCCTTGCCGGTCGCGGTGTCTTGAATGTTCATTTTCTCGATAACGGTGTTCAC
CTTGTTGGTAATACCGTTGATCGCGTTCTGGGTCGCGCTACCCGCGCTGCCGTTACGCAGACCGGTAACC
ATACGCAGTTTCGCGCTACGCACATACTTCGGGCTTTCACCGTTGGTGGTCGGGTGGGTGTTCTGGTACG
GCAGGCTGCTGTTCGCGCTACCGTGGCTATCCTCCAGCAGGTTCACGCTGTGGGTAACGGTCACGTTCTT
TTCCAGAACGGTATCCACGGTGTCCTGGAAATACAGGTTCTCGGTGGTCGGGATATCGTAGTCGTGGTGG
TGGTGGTGATGCATATGTATATCTCCTTCTTAAAGTTAAACAAAATTATTTCTAGAGGGGAATTGTTATC
CGCTCACAATTCCCCTATAGTGAGTCGTATTAATTTCGCGGGATCGAGATCTCGATCCTCTACGCCGGAC
GCATCGTGGCCGGCATCACCGGCGCCACAGGTGCGGTTGCTGGCGCCTATATCGCCGACATCACCGATGG
GGAAGATCGGGCTCGCCACTTCGGGCTCATGAGCGCTTGTTTCGGCGTGGGTATGGTGGCAGGCCCCGTG
GCCGGGGGACTGTTGGGCGCCATCTCCTTGCATGCACCATTCCTTGCGGCGGCGGTGCTCAACGGCCTCA
ACCTACTACTGGGCTGCTTCCTAATGCAGGAGTCGCATAAGGGAGAGCGTCGAGATCCCGGACACCATCG
AATGGCGCAAAACCTTTCGCGGTATGGCATGATAGCGCCCGGAAGAGAGTCAATTCAGGGTGGTGAATGT
GAAACCAGTAACGTTATACGATGTCGCAGAGTATGCCGGTGTCTCTTATCAGACCGTTTCCCGCGTGGTG
AACCAGGCCAGCCACGTTTCTGCGAAAACGCGGGAAAAAGTGGAAGCGGCGATGGCGGAGCTGAATTACA
TTCCCAACCGCGTGGCACAACAACTGGCGGGCAAACAGTCGTTGCTGATTGGCGTTGCCACCTCCAGTCT
GGCCCTGCACGCGCCGTCGCAAATTGTCGCGGCGATTAAATCTCGCGCCGATCAACTGGGTGCCAGCGTG
GTGGTGTCGATGGTAGAACGAAGCGGCGTCGAAGCCTGTAAAGCGGCGGTGCACAATCTTCTCGCGCAAC
GCGTCAGTGGGCTGATCATTAACTATCCGCTGGATGACCAGGATGCCATTGCTGTGGAAGCTGCCTGCAC
TAATGTTCCGGCGTTATTTCTTGATGTCTCTGACCAGACACCCATCAACAGTATTATTTTCTCCCATGAA
GACGGTACGCGACTGGGCGTGGAGCATCTGGTCGCATTGGGTCACCAGCAAATCGCGCTGTTAGCGGGCC
CATTAAGTTCTGTCTCGGCGCGTCTGCGTCTGGCTGGCTGGCATAAATATCTCACTCGCAATCAAATTCA
GCCGATAGCGGAACGGGAAGGCGACTGGAGTGCCATGTCCGGTTTTCAACAAACCATGCAAATGCTGAAT
GAGGGCATCGTTCCCACTGCGATGCTGGTTGCCAACGATCAGATGGCGCTGGGCGCAATGCGCGCCATTA
CCGAGTCCGGGCTGCGCGTTGGTGCGGATATCTCGGTAGTGGGATACGACGATACCGAAGACAGCTCATG
TTATATCCCGCCGTTAACCACCATCAAACAGGATTTTCGCCTGCTGGGGCAAACCAGCGTGGACCGCTTG
CTGCAACTCTCTCAGGGCCAGGCGGTGAAGGGCAATCAGCTGTTGCCCGTCTCACTGGTGAAAAGAAAAA
CCACCCTGGCGCCCAATACGCAAACCGCCTCTCCCCGCGCGTTGGCCGATTCATTAATGCAGCTGGCACG
ACAGGTTTCCCGACTGGAAAGCGGGCAGTGAGCGCAACGCAATTAATGTAAGTTAGCTCACTCATTAGGC
ACCGGGATCTCGACCGATGCCCTTGAGAGCCTTCAACCCAGTCAGCTCCTTCCGGTGGGCGCGGGGCATG
ACTATCGTCGCCGCACTTATGACTGTCTTCTTTATCATGCAACTCGTAGGACAGGTGCCGGCAGCGCTCT
GGGTCATTTTCGGCGAGGACCGCTTTCGCTGGAGCGCGACGATGATCGGCCTGTCGCTTGCGGTATTCGG
AATCTTGCACGCCCTCGCTCAAGCCTTCGTCACTGGTCCCGCCACCAAACGTTTCGGCGAGAAGCAGGCC
ATTATCGCCGGCATGGCGGCCGACGCGCTGGGCTACGTCTTGCTGGCGTTCGCGACGCGAGGCTGGATGG
CCTTCCCCATTATGATTCTTCTCGCTTCCGGCGGCATCGGGATGCCCGCGTTGCAGGCCATGCTGTCCAG
GCAGGTAGATGACGACCATCAGGGACAGCTTCAAGGATCGCTCGCGGCTCTTACCAGCCTAACTTCGATC
ATTGGACCGCTGATCGTCACGGCGATTTATGCCGCCTCGGCGAGCACATGGAACGGGTTGGCATGGATTG
TAGGCGCCGCCCTATACCTTGTCTGCCTCCCCGCGTTGCGTCGCGGTGCATGGAGCCGGGCCACCTCGAC
CTGAATGGAAGCCGGCGGCACCTCGCTAACGGATTCACCACTCCAAGAATTGGAGCCAATCAATTCTTGC
GGAGAACTGTGAATGCGCAAACCAACCCTTGGCAGAACATATCCATCGCGTCCGCCATCTCCAGCAGCCG
CACGCGGCGCATCTCGGGCAGCGTTGGGTCCTGGCCACGGGTGCGCATGATCGTGCTCCTGTCGTTGAGG
ACCCGGCTAGGCTGGCGGGGTTGCCTTACTGGTTAGCAGAATGAATCACCGATACGCGAGCGAACGTGAA
GCGACTGCTGCTGCAAAACGTCTGCGACCTGAGCAACAACATGAATGGTCTTCGGTTTCCGTGTTTCGTA
AAGTCTGGAAACGCGGAAGTCAGCGCCCTGCACCATTATGTTCCGGATCTGCATCGCAGGATGCTGCTGG
CTACCCTGTGGAACACCTACATCTGTATTAACGAAGCGCTGGCATTGACCCTGAGTGATTTTTCTCTGGT
CCCGCCGCATCCATACCGCCAGTTGTTTACCCTCACAACGTTCCAGTAACCGGGCATGTTCATCATCAGT
AACCCGTATCGTGAGCATCCTCTCTCGTTTCATCGGTATCATTACCCCCATGAACAGAAATCCCCCTTAC
ACGGAGGCATCAGTGACCAAACAGGAAAAAACCGCCCTTAACATGGCCCGCTTTATCAGAAGCCAGACAT
TAACGCTTCTGGAGAAACTCAACGAGCTGGACGCGGATGAACAGGCAGACATCTGTGAATCGCTTCACGA
CCACGCTGATGAGCTTTACCGCAGCTGCCTCGCGCGTTTCGGTGATGACGGTGAAAACCTCTGACACATG
CAGCTCCCGGAGACGGTCACAGCTTGTCTGTAAGCGGATGCCGGGAGCAGACAAGCCCGTCAGGGCGCGT
CAGCGGGTGTTGGCGGGTGTCGGGGCGCAGCCATGACCCAGTCACGTAGCGATAGCGGAGTGTATACTGG
CTTAACTATGCGGCATCAGAGCAGATTGTACTGAGAGTGCACCATTGCGGTGTGAAATACCGCACAGATG
CGTAAGGAGAAAATACCGCATCAGGCGCTCTTCCGCTTCCTCGCTCACTGACTCGCTGCGCTCGGTCGTT
CGGCTGCGGCGAGCGGTATCAGCTCACTCAAAGGCGGTAATACGGTTATCCACAGAATCAGGGGATAACG
CAGGAAAGAACATGTGAGCAAAAGGCCAGCAAAAGGCCAGGAACCGTAAAAAGGCCGCGTTGCTGGCGTT
TTTCCATAGGCTCCGCCCCCCTGACGAGCATCACAAAAATCGACGCTCAAGTCAGAGGTGGCGAAACCCG
ACAGGACTATAAAGATACCAGGCGTTTCCCCCTGGAAGCTCCCTCGTGCGCTCTCCTGTTCCGACCCTGC
CGCTTACCGGATACCTGTCCGCCTTTCTCCCTTCGGGAAGCGTGGCGCTTTCTCATAGCTCACGCTGTAG
GTATCTCAGTTCGGTGTAGGTCGTTCGCTCCAAGCTGGGCTGTGTGCACGAACCCCCCGTTCAGCCCGAC
CGCTGCGCCTTATCCGGTAACTATCGTCTTGAGTCCAACCCGGTAAGACACGACTTATCGCCACTGGCAG
CAGCCACTGGTAACAGGATTAGCAGAGCGAGGTATGTAGGCGGTGCTACAGAGTTCTTGAAGTGGTGGCC
TAACTACGGCTACACTAGAAGGACAGTATTTGGTATCTGCGCTCTGCTGAAGCCAGTTACCTTCGGAAAA
AGAGTTGGTAGCTCTTGATCCGGCAAACAAACCACCGCTGGTAGCGGTGGTTTTTTTGTTTGCAAGCAGC
AGATTACGCGCAGAAAAAAAGGATCTCAAGAAGATCCTTTGATCTTTTCTACGGGGTCTGACGCTCAGTG
GAACGAAAACTCACGTTAAGGGATTTTGGTCATGAGATTATCAAAAAGGATCTTCACCTAGATCCTTTTA
AATTAAAAATGAAGTTTTAAATCAATCTAAAGTATATATGAGTAAACTTGGTCTGACAGTTACCAATGCT
TAATCAGTGAGGCACCTATCTCAGCGATCTGTCTATTTCGTTCATCCATAGTTGCCTGACTCCCCGTCGT
GTAGATAACTACGATACGGGAGGGCTTACCATCTGGCCCCAGTGCTGCAATGATACCGCGAGACCCACGC
TCACCGGCTCCAGATTTATCAGCAATAAACCAGCCAGCCGGAAGGGCCGAGCGCAGAAGTGGTCCTGCAA
CTTTATCCGCCTCCATCCAGTCTATTAATTGTTGCCGGGAAGCTAGAGTAAGTAGTTCGCCAGTTAATAG
TTTGCGCAACGTTGTTGCCATTGCTGCAGGCATCGTGGTGTCACGCTCGTCGTTTGGTATGGCTTCATTC
AGCTCCGGTTCCCAACGATCAAGGCGAGTTACATGATCCCCCATGTTGTGCAAAAAAGCGGTTAGCTCCT
TCGGTCCTCCGATCGTTGTCAGAAGTAAGTTGGCCGCAGTGTTATCACTCATGGTTATGGCAGCACTGCA
TAATTCTCTTACTGTCATGCCATCCGTAAGATGCTTTTCTGTGACTGGTGAGTACTCAACCAAGTCATTC
TGAGAATAGTGTATGCGGCGACCGAGTTGCTCTTGCCCGGCGTCAACACGGGATAATACCGCGCCACATA
GCAGAACTTTAAAAGTGCTCATCATTGGAAAACGTTCTTCGGGGCGAAAACTCTCAAGGATCTTACCGCT
GTTGAGATCCAGTTCGATGTAACCCACTCGTGCACCCAACTGATCTTCAGCATCTTTTACTTTCACCAGC
GTTTCTGGGTGAGCAAAAACAGGAAGGCAAAATGCCGCAAAAAAGGGAATAAGGGCGACACGGAAATGTT
GAATACTCATACTCTTCCTTTTTCAATATTATTGAAGCATTTATCAGGGTTATTGTCTCATGAGCGGATA
CATATTTGAATGTATTTAGAAAAATAAACAAATAGGGGTTCCGCGCACATTTCCCCGAAAAGTGCCACCT
GACGTCTAAGAAACCATTATTATCATGACATTAACCTATAAAAATAGGCGTATCACGAGGCCCTTTCGTC
TTCAAGAA
